>Addgene plasmid #142471 | TFORF0162 | addgene full sequence | sequence record 397255 | Addgene NGS Result
TTAATGTAGTCTTATGCAATACTCTTGTAGTCTTGCAACATGGTAACGATGAGTTAGCAACATGCCTTAC
AAGGAGAGAAAAAGCACCGTGCATGCCGATTGGTGGAAGTAAGGTGGTACGATCGTGCCTTATTAGGAAG
GCAACAGACGGGTCTGACATGGATTGGACGAACCACTGAATTGCCGCATTGCAGAGATATTGTATTTAAG
TGCCTAGCTCGATACATAAACGGGTCTCTCTGGTTAGACCAGATCTGAGCCTGGGAGCTCTCTGGCTAAC
TAGGGAACCCACTGCTTAAGCCTCAATAAAGCTTGCCTTGAGTGCTTCAAGTAGTGTGTGCCCGTCTGTT
GTGTGACTCTGGTAACTAGAGATCCCTCAGACCCTTTTAGTCAGTGTGGAAAATCTCTAGCAGTGGCGCC
CGAACAGGGACTTGAAAGCGAAAGGGAAACCAGAGGAGCTCTCTCGACGCAGGACTCGGCTTGCTGAAGC
GCGCACGGCAAGAGGCGAGGGGCGGCGACTGGTGAGTACGCCAAAAATTTTGACTAGCGGAGGCTAGAAG
GAGAGAGATGGGTGCGAGAGCGTCAGTATTAAGCGGGGGAGAATTAGATCGCGATGGGAAAAAATTCGGT
TAAGGCCAGGGGGAAAGAAAAAATATAAATTAAAACATATAGTATGGGCAAGCAGGGAGCTAGAACGATT
CGCAGTTAATCCTGGCCTGTTAGAAACATCAGAAGGCTGTAGACAAATACTGGGACAGCTACAACCATCC
CTTCAGACAGGATCAGAAGAACTTAGATCATTATATAATACAGTAGCAACCCTCTATTGTGTGCATCAAA
GGATAGAGATAAAAGACACCAAGGAAGCTTTAGACAAGATAGAGGAAGAGCAAAACAAAAGTAAGACCAC
CGCACAGCAAGCGGCCGCTGATCTTCAGACCTGGAGGAGGAGATATGAGGGACAATTGGAGAAGTGAATT
ATATAAATATAAAGTAGTAAAAATTGAACCATTAGGAGTAGCACCCACCAAGGCAAAGAGAAGAGTGGTG
CAGAGAGAAAAAAGAGCAGTGGGAATAGGAGCTTTGTTCCTTGGGTTCTTGGGAGCAGCAGGAAGCACTA
TGGGCGCAGCGTCAATGACGCTGACGGTACAGGCCAGACAATTATTGTCTGGTATAGTGCAGCAGCAGAA
CAATTTGCTGAGGGCTATTGAGGCGCAACAGCATCTGTTGCAACTCACAGTCTGGGGCATCAAGCAGCTC
CAGGCAAGAATCCTGGCTGTGGAAAGATACCTAAAGGATCAACAGCTCCTGGGGATTTGGGGTTGCTCTG
GAAAACTCATTTGCACCACTGCTGTGCCTTGGAATGCTAGTTGGAGTAATAAATCTCTGGAACAGATTTG
GAATCACACGACCTGGATGGAGTGGGACAGAGAAATTAACAATTACACAAGCTTAATACACTCCTTAATT
GAAGAATCGCAAAACCAGCAAGAAAAGAATGAACAAGAATTATTGGAATTAGATAAATGGGCAAGTTTGT
GGAATTGGTTTAACATAACAAATTGGCTGTGGTATATAAAATTATTCATAATGATAGTAGGAGGCTTGGT
AGGTTTAAGAATAGTTTTTGCTGTACTTTCTATAGTGAATAGAGTTAGGCAGGGATATTCACCATTATCG
TTTCAGACCCACCTCCCAACCCCGAGGGGACCCATGCATTGCATCTCAATTAGTCAGCAACCAGGTGTGG
AAAGTCCCCAGGCTCCCCAGCAGGCAGAAGTATGCAAAGCATGCGTCTCAATTAGTCAGCAACCATAGTC
CCGCCCCTAACTCCGCCCATCCCGCCCCTAACTCCGCCCAGTTCCGCCCATTCTCCGCCCCATGGCTGAC
TAATTTTTTTTATTTATGCAGAGGCCGAGGCCGCCTCGGCCTCTGAGCTATTCCAGAAGTAGTGAGGAGG
CTTTTTTGGAGGCCTAGGCTTTTGCAAAAAGCTTTCTAGAGGTACCACCGGAGCTTACCATGACCGAGTA
CAAGCCCACGGTGCGCCTCGCCACCCGCGACGACGTCCCCAGGGCCGTACGCACCCTCGCCGCCGCGTTC
GCCGACTACCCCGCCACGCGCCACACCGTCGATCCGGACCGCCACATCGAGCGGGTCACCGAGCTGCAAG
AACTCTTCCTCACGCGCGTCGGGCTCGACATCGGCAAGGTGTGGGTCGCGGACGACGGCGCCGCCGTGGC
GGTCTGGACCACGCCGGAGAGCGTCGAAGCGGGGGCGGTGTTCGCCGAGATCGGCCCGCGCATGGCCGAG
TTGAGCGGTTCCCGGCTGGCCGCGCAGCAACAGATGGAAGGCCTCCTGGCGCCGCACCGGCCCAAGGAGC
CCGCGTGGTTCCTGGCCACCGTCGGCGTCTCGCCCGACCACCAGGGCAAGGGTCTGGGCAGCGCCGTCGT
GCTCCCCGGAGTGGAGGCGGCCGAGCGCGCCGGGGTGCCCGCCTTCCTGGAGACCTCCGCGCCCCGCAAC
CTCCCCTTCTACGAGCGGCTCGGCTTCACCGTCACCGCCGACGTCGAGGTGCCCGAAGGACCGCGCACCT
GGTGCATGACCCGCAAGCCCGGTGCCAGTTAACGAATTCTAGATCTTGAGACAAATGGCAGTATTCATCC
ACAATTTTAAAAGAAAAGGGGGGATTGGGGGGTACAGTGCAGGGGAAAGAATAGTAGACATAATAGCAAC
AGACATACAAACTAAAGAATTACAAAAACAAATTACAAAAATTCAAAATTTTCGGGTTTATTACAGGGAC
AGCAGAGATCCACTTTGGCGCCGGCTCGAGGCCTGCAGGTGCAAAGATGGATAAAGTTTTAAACAGAGAG
GAATCTTTGCAGCTAATGGACCTTCTAGGTCTTGAAAGGAGTGGGAATTGGCTCCGGTGCCCGTCAGTGG
GCAGAGCGCACATCGCCCACAGTCCCCGAGAAGTTGGGGGGAGGGGTCGGCAATTGAACCGGTGCCTAGA
GAAGGTGGCGCGGGGTAAACTGGGAAAGTGATGTCGTGTACTGGCTCCGCCTTTTTCCCGAGGGTGGGGG
AGAACCGTATATAAGTGCAGTAGTCGCCGTGAACGTTCTTTTTCGCAACGGGTTTGCCGCCAGAACACAG
GTAAGTGCCGTGTGTGGTTCCCGCGGGCCTGGCCTCTTTACGGGTTATGGCCCTTGCGTGCCTTGAATTA
CTTCCACCTGGCTGCAGTACGTGATTCTTGATCCCGAGCTTCGGGTTGGAAGTGGGTGGGAGAGTTCGAG
GCCTTGCGCTTAAGGAGCCCCTTCGCCTCGTGCTTGAGTTGAGGCCTGGCCTGGGCGCTGGGGCCGCCGC
GTGCGAATCTGGTGGCACCTTCGCGCCTGTCTCGCTGCTTTCGATAAGTCTCTAGCCATTTAAAATTTTT
GATGACCTGCTGCGACGCTTTTTTTCTGGCAAGATAGTCTTGTAAATGCGGGCCAAGATCTGCACACTGG
TATTTCGGTTTTTGGGGCCGCGGGCGGCGACGGGGCCCGTGCGTCCCAGCGCACATGTTCGGCGAGGCGG
GGCCTGCGAGCGCGGCCACCGAGAATCGGACGGGGGTAGTCTCAAGCTGGCCGGCCTGCTCTGGTGCCTG
GCCTCGCGCCGCCGTGTATCGCCCCGCCCTGGGCGGCAAGGCTGGCCCGGTCGGCACCAGTTGCGTGAGC
GGAAAGATGGCCGCTTCCCGGCCCTGCTGCAGGGAGCTCAAAATGGAGGACGCGGCGCTCGGGAGAGCGG
GCGGGTGAGTCACCCACACAAAGGAAAAGGGCCTTTCCGTCCTCAGCCGTCGCTTCATGTGACTCCACGG
AGTACCGGGCGCCGTCCAGGCACCTCGATTAGTTCTCGAGCTTTTGGAGTACGTCGTCTTTAGGTTGGGG
GGAGGGGTTTTATGCGATGGAGTTTCCCCACACTGAGTGGGTGGAGACTGAAGTTAGGCCAGCTTGGCAC
TTGATGTAATTCTCCTTGGAATTTGCCCTTTTTGAGTTTGGATCTTGGTTCATTCTCAAGCCTCAGACAG
TGGTTCAAAGTTTTTTTCTTCCATTTCAGGTGTCGTGAGGCTAGCACCGCCACCATGTGCTTCCTGTTTT
CCACCTTCCCGCGGACTGGCAAGTGCCACGTGCAGACCATTCAGCTGTGCCGCCGGCTCACTGTGGAGTT
CATGCACTACATTATCGCTGCCCGTGCCCTGCGCAAGGTCTTCCTGTCCATCAAAGGCATTTACTACCAG
GCCGAGGTACTGGGGCAGCCCATCGTGTGGATCACTCCCTATGCCTTCTCCCATGACCACCCGACAGACG
TGGACTACAGGGTCATGGCCACCTTCACCGAGTTCTACACCACGCTGCTGGGCTTTGTCAACTTCCGCCT
TTACCAGTTGCTCAACCTCCACTATCCCCCGAAGCTCGAGGGTCAGGCCCAAGCAGAGGCAAAGGCCGGT
GAGGGCACCTACGCGTTGGACTCCGAGAGTTGTATGGAGAAACTGGCAGCCCTCAGTGCCAGCCTGGCCC
GCGTGGTGGTGCCTGCCACAGAGGAGGAGGCCGAGGTGGATGAGTTTCCCACCGATGGGGAGATGTCAGC
GCAGGAGGAAGACCGCAGGAAGGAGCTGGAGGCGCAGGAGAAGCACAAGAAGCTTTTTGAGGGCCTGAAG
TTCTTCCTGAACCGAGAGGTGCCCCGTGAGGCCCTGGCCTTCATCATCAGGAGTTTTGGTGGGGAAGTGT
CCTGGGACAAATCTTTGTGCATTGGGGCCACCTATGACGTCACAGACTCCCGCATCACCCATCAGATTGT
CGACCGGCCTGGGCAGCAGACCTCAGTCATTGGCAGGTGCTACGTGCAGCCCCAGTGGGTGTTTGACTCA
GTGAACGCCAGGCTCCTTCTCCCCGTGGCAGAGTACTTCTCTGGGGTGCAGCTGCCCCCACACCTTTCAC
CCTTTGTGACCGAGAAGGAAGGAGATTACGTTCCACCTGAGAAGCTGAAGCTGCTGGCTCTGCAGCGGGG
AGAGGACCCAGGAAACCTGAATGAGTCAGAAGAGGAGGAGGAAGAGGACGACAACAACGAAGGTGATGGT
GATGAAGAGGGAGAAAATGAGGAGGAGGAGGAAGATGCAGAGGCTGGTTCAGAAAAGGAGGAAGAGGCCC
GGCTGGCAGCCCTGGAAGAGCAGAGGATGGAGGGGAAGAAGCCCAGGGTGATGGCAGGCACCTTGAAGCT
GGAGGATAAGCAGCGGCTGGCCCAGGAGGAGGAGAGTGAGGCCAAGCGCCTGGCCATTATGATGATGAAG
AAGCGGGAGAAGTACCTGTACCAGAAGATCATGTTTGGCAAGAGGCGAAAAATCCGAGAGGCCAACAAGC
TGGCGGAGAAGCGGAAAGCCCACGATGAGGCGGTGAGGTCTGAGAAGAAGGCCAAGAAGGCAAGGCCGGA
GTAGTAATGAACTAGTCCGTAACTTGAAAGTATTTCGATTTCTTGGCTTTATATATCTTGTGGAAAGGAC
GATCTTCTAATGTATAAACGATTAGGACGCGTTAAGTCGACAATCAACCTCTGGATTACAAAATTTGTGA
AAGATTGACTGGTATTCTTAACTATGTTGCTCCTTTTACGCTATGTGGATACGCTGCTTTAATGCCTTTG
TATCATGCTATTGCTTCCCGTATGGCTTTCATTTTCTCCTCCTTGTATAAATCCTGGTTGCTGTCTCTTT
ATGAGGAGTTGTGGCCCGTTGTCAGGCAACGTGGCGTGGTGTGCACTGTGTTTGCTGACGCAACCCCCAC
TGGTTGGGGCATTGCCACCACCTGTCAGCTCCTTTCCGGGACTTTCGCTTTCCCCCTCCCTATTGCCACG
GCGGAACTCATCGCCGCCTGCCTTGCCCGCTGCTGGACAGGGGCTCGGCTGTTGGGCACTGACAATTCCG
TGGTGTTGTCGGGGAAATCATCGTCCTTTCCTTGGCTGCTCGCCTGTGTTGCCACCTGGATTCTGCGCGG
GACGTCCTTCTGCTACGTCCCTTCGGCCCTCAATCCAGCGGACCTTCCTTCCCGCGGCCTGCTGCCGGCT
CTGCGGCCTCTTCCGCGTCTTCGCCTTCGCCCTCAGACGAGTCGGATCTCCCTTTGGGCCGCCTCCCCGC
GTCGACTTTAAGACCAATGACTTACAAGGCAGCTGTAGATCTTAGCCACTTTTTAAAAGAAAAGGGGGGA
CTGGAAGGGCTAATTCACTCCCAACGAAGACAAGATCTGCTTTTTGCTTGTACTGGGTCTCTCTGGTTAG
ACCAGATCTGAGCCTGGGAGCTCTCTGGCTAACTAGGGAACCCACTGCTTAAGCCTCAATAAAGCTTGCC
TTGAGTGCTTCAAGTAGTGTGTGCCCGTCTGTTGTGTGACTCTGGTAACTAGAGATCCCTCAGACCCTTT
TAGTCAGTGTGGAAAATCTCTAGCAGTACGTATAGTAGTTCATGTCATCTTATTATTCAGTATTTATAAC
TTGCAAAGAAATGAATATCAGAGAGTGAGAGGAACTTGTTTATTGCAGCTTATAATGGTTACAAATAAAG
CAATAGCATCACAAATTTCACAAATAAAGCATTTTTTTCACTGCATTCTAGTTGTGGTTTGTCCAAACTC
ATCAATGTATCTTATCATGTCTGGCTCTAGCTATCCCGCCCCTAACTCCGCCCATCCCGCCCCTAACTCC
GCCCAGTTCCGCCCATTCTCCGCCCCATGGCTGACTAATTTTTTTTATTTATGCAGAGGCCGAGGCCGCC
TCGGCCTCTGAGCTATTCCAGAAGTAGTGAGGAGGCTTTTTTGGAGGCCTAGGGACGTACCCAATTCGCC
CTATAGTGAGTCGTATTACGCGCGCTCACTGGCCGTCGTTTTACAACGTCGTGACTGGGAAAACCCTGGC
GTTACCCAACTTAATCGCCTTGCAGCACATCCCCCTTTCGCCAGCTGGCGTAATAGCGAAGAGGCCCGCA
CCGATCGCCCTTCCCAACAGTTGCGCAGCCTGAATGGCGAATGGG
[124 nt withheld, positions 7046-7169]
C
[91 nt withheld, positions 7171-7261]
A
[49 nt withheld, positions 7263-7311]
CCTTTGACGTTGGAGTCCACGTTCTTT
[37 nt withheld, positions 7339-7375]
ACCCTATCTCGGTCTATTCTTTTGATTTATAAGGGATTTTGCCGATTTCGGCCTATTGGTTAAAAAATGA
GCTGATTTAACAAAAATTTAACGCGAATTTTAACAAAATATTAACGCTTACAATTTAGGTGGCACTTTTC
GGGGAAATGTGCGCGGAACCCCTATTTGTTTATTTTTCTAAATACATTCAAATATGTATCCGCTCATGAG
ACAATAACCCTGATAAATGCTTCAATAATATTGAAAAAGGAAGAGTATGAGTATTCAACATTTCCGTGTC
GCCCTTATTCCCTTTTTTGCGGCATTTTGCCTTCCTGTTTTTGCTCACCCAGAAACGCTGGTGAAAGTAA
AAGATGCTGAAGATCAGTTGGGTGCACGAGTGGGTTACATCGAACTGGATCTCAACAGCGGTAAGATCCT
TGAGAGTTTTCGCCCCGAAGAACGTTTTCCAATGATGAGCACTTTTAAAGTTCTGCTATGTGGCGCGGTA
TTATCCCGTATTGACGCCGGGCAAGAGCAACTCGGTCGCCGCATACACTATTCTCAGAATGACTTGGTTG
AGTACTCACCAGTCACAGAAAAGCATCTTACGGATGGCATGACAGTAAGAGAATTATGCAGTGCTGCCAT
AACCATGAGTGATAACACTGCGGCCAACTTACTTCTGACAACGATCGGAGGACCGAAGGAGCTAACCGCT
TTTTTGCACAACATGGGGGATCATGTAACTCGCCTTGATCGTTGGGAACCGGAGCTGAATGAAGCCATAC
CAAACGACGAGCGTGACACCACGATGCCTGTAGCAATGGCAACAACGTTGCGCAAACTATTAACTGGCGA
ACTACTTACTCTAGCTTCCCGGCAACAATTAATAGACTGGATGGAGGCGGATAAAGTTGCAGGACCACTT
CTGCGCTCGGCCCTTCCGGCTGGCTGGTTTATTGCTGATAAATCTGGAGCCGGTGAGCGTGGGTCTCGCG
GTATCATTGCAGCACTGGGGCCAGATGGTAAGCCCTCCCGTATCGTAGTTATCTACACGACGGGGAGTCA
GGCAACTATGGATGAACGAAATAGACAGATCGCTGAGATAGGTGCCTCACTGATTAAGCATTGGTAACTG
TCAGACCAAGTTTACTCATATATACTTTAGATTGATTTAAAACTTCATTTTTAATTTAAAAGGATCTAGG
TGAAGATCCTTTTTGATAATCTCATGACCAAAATCCCTTAACGTGAGTTTTCGTTCCACTGAGCGTCAGA
CCCCGTAGAAAAGATCAAAGGATCTTCTTGAGATCCTTTTTTTCTGCGCGTAATCTGCTGCTTGCAAACA
AAAAAACCACCGCTACCAGCGGTGGTTTGTTTGCCGGATCAAGAGCTACCAACTCTTTTTCCGAAGGTAA
CTGGCTTCAGCAGAGCGCAGATACCAAATACTGTTCTTCTAGTGTAGCCGTAGTTAGGCCACCACTTCAA
GAACTCTGTAGCACCGCCTACATACCTCGCTCTGCTAATCCTGTTACCAGTGGCTGCTGCCAGTGGCGAT
AAGTCGTGTCTTACCGGGTTGGACTCAAGACGATAGTTACCGGATAAGGCGCAGCGGTCGGGCTGAACGG
GGGGTTCGTGCACACAGCCCAGCTTGGAGCGAACGACCTACACCGAACTGAGATACCTACAGCGTGAGCT
ATGAGAAAGCGCCACGCTTCCCGAAGGGAGAAAGGCGGACAGGTATCCGGTAAGCGGCAGGGTCGGAACA
GGAGAGCGCACGAGGGAGCTTCCAGGGGGAAACGCCTGGTATCTTTATAGTCCTGTCGGGTTTCGCCACC
TCTGACTTGAGCGTCGATTTTTGTGATGCTCGTCAGGGGGGCGGAGCCTATGGAAAAACGCCAGCAACGC
GGCCTTTTTACGGTTCCTGGCCTTTTGCTGGCCTTTTGCTCACATGTTCTTTCCTGCGTTATCCCCTGAT
TCTGTGGATAACCGTATTACCGCCTTTGAGTGAGCTGATACCGCTCGCCGCAGCCGAACGACCGAGCGCA
GCGAGTCAGTGAGCGAGGAAGCGGAAGAGCGCCCAATACGCAAACCGCCTCTCCCCGCGCGTTGGCCGAT
TCATTAATGCAGCTGGCACGACAGGTTTCCCGACTGGAAAGCGGGCAGTGAGCGCAACGCAATTAATGTG
AGTTAGCTCACTCATTAGGCACCCCAGGCTTTACACTTTATGCTTCCGGCTCGTATGTTGTGTGGAATTG
TGAGCGGATAACAATTTCACACAGGAAACAGCTATGACCATGATTACGCCAAGCGCGCAATTAACCCTCA
CTAAAGGGAACAAAAGCTGGAGCTGCAAGC
Features (pLannotate 1.2.2; 31 found; start..end, strand, type, name):
      5..231     +  promoter       RSV promoter: Rous sarcoma virus enhancer/promoter
    232..412     +  LTR            5' LTR (truncated): truncated 5' long terminal repeat (LTR) from HIV-1
    459..584     +  misc_feature   HIV-1 Ψ: packaging signal of human immunodeficiency virus type 1
    568..931     +  CDS            HIV-1 gag (fragment): gag protein from human immunodeficiency virus 1; gag
   1077..1310    +  misc_feature   RRE: The Rev response element (RRE) of HIV-1 allows for Rev-dependent mRNA export from the nucleus to the cytoplasm.
   1687..1713    +  CDS            Rev (fragment): human immunodeficiency virus 1 (HIV-1) Rev protein; rev; enhances nuclear export of unspliced and incompletely spliced viral mRNAs
   1720..1743    +  promoter       SV40 promoter (fragment): SV40 early promoter
   1744..1815    +  promoter       SV40 promoter (fragment): SV40 enhancer and early promoter
   1839..1974    +  rep_origin     SV40 ori: SV40 origin of replication
   2020..2616    +  CDS            PuroR (fragment): puromycin N-acetyltransferase; pac from Streptomyces; confers resistance to puromycin
   2665..2782    +  misc_feature   cPPT/CTS: central polypurine tract and central termination sequence of HIV-1
   2847..2913    +  CDS            small t antigen (fragment): SV40 (simian virus 40) small t antigen
   2920..4098    +  promoter       EF-1α promoter: strong constitutive promoter for human elongation factor EF-1α
   4112..5461    +  CDS            PES1 (fragment): PESC_HUMAN - Experimental evidence at protein level: Swiss-Prot protein existence level 1. Component of the PeBoW complex, which is required for maturation of 28S and 5.8S ribosomal RNAs and formation of the 60S ribosome. From Homo sapiens (Human).
   5477..5530    +  promoter       U6 promoter (fragment): RNA polymerase III promoter for human U6 snRNA
   5572..6160    +  misc_feature   WPRE: woodchuck hepatitis virus posttranscriptional regulatory element
   6211..6230    +  misc_feature   cPPT/CTS (fragment): central polypurine tract and central termination sequence of HIV-1
   6232..6465    +  LTR            3' LTR (ΔU3): self-inactivating 3' long terminal repeat (LTR) from HIV-1
   6543..6664    +  polyA_signal   SV40 poly(A) signal: SV40 polyadenylation signal
   6704..6839    +  rep_origin     SV40 ori: SV40 origin of replication
   6860..6878    -  promoter       T7 promoter: promoter for bacteriophage T7 RNA polymerase
   6886..7041    +  CDS            lacZα (fragment): LacZα fragment of β-galactosidase; lacZ fragment
   7046..7474    +  rep_origin     f1 ori (sequence partly withheld): f1 bacteriophage origin of replication; arrow indicates direction of (+) strand synthesis
   7527..7631    +  promoter       AmpR promoter: bla
   7632..8492    +  CDS            AmpR: β-lactamase; bla; confers resistance to ampicillin, carbenicillin, and related antibiotics
   8663..9251    +  rep_origin     ori: high-copy-number ColE1/pMB1/pBR322/pUC origin of replication
   9434..9526    +  CDS            lacI (fragment): lac repressor; lacI; The lac repressor binds to the lac operator to inhibit transcription in E. coli. This inhibition can be relieved by adding lactose or isopropyl-β-D-thiogalactopyranoside (IPTG).
   9539..9560    +  protein_bind   CAP binding site: CAP binding activates transcription in the presence of cAMP. E. coli catabolite activator protein
   9575..9605    +  promoter       lac promoter: promoter for the E. coli lac operon
   9613..9629    +  protein_bind   lac operator: The lac repressor binds to the lac operator to inhibit transcription in E. coli. This inhibition can be relieved by adding lactose or isopropyl-β-D-thiogalactopyranoside (IPTG). lac repressor encoded by lacI
   9674..9692    +  promoter       T3 promoter: promoter for bacteriophage T3 RNA polymerase
