[The description below was written by a language model from this plasmid's Addgene catalogue record and pLannotate feature annotations shown in this document.]
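Description:
TFORF0162 is a lentiviral mammalian expression plasmid built on the pLX_TRC317 backbone from the Broad Institute Genetic Perturbation Platform. It belongs to a barcoded collection of transcription factor open reading frames and carries human PES1. In bacteria it is maintained through a high-copy ColE1/pUC-type origin and selected with ampicillin via the β-lactamase gene. An f1 origin and remnants of a lac/lacZα cloning region with flanking T3 and T7 promoters are also annotated. The depositor warns that recombination can occur, as is common for plasmids carrying LTR repeats.

The viral portion follows a third-generation, self-inactivating design. An RSV promoter drives a truncated HIV-1 5' LTR, followed by the Ψ packaging signal with a partial gag sequence, the Rev response element, a cPPT/CTS element, and a ΔU3 3' LTR with a downstream SV40 polyadenylation signal. Two expression units sit between the LTRs. An SV40 early promoter/origin region drives puromycin N-acetyltransferase for selecting transduced cells. A full-length EF-1α promoter drives the PES1 ORF, which was made by gene synthesis and corresponds to several listed transcript isoforms. PES1 is annotated as a component of the PeBoW complex involved in 28S and 5.8S rRNA maturation and 60S ribosome formation. A WPRE downstream of the ORF enhances transcript expression.

The record states that each ORF is paired with a unique 24-bp barcode, but the feature table does not annotate it. The short U6 promoter fragment annotated between the ORF and the WPRE appears to be only a partial match. The barcode allows the overexpressed factor to be identified in pooled screens, such as those probing directed differentiation.
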