Addgene plasmid #142471: TFORF0162
Purpose: Lentiviral vector for overexpressing transcription factor ORFs with unique 24-bp barcodes. Barcodes facilitate identification of transcription factors in pooled screens.
Depositing lab: Feng Zhang. Depositing organization: Broad Institute. Publication: A transcription factor atlas of directed differentiation. Joung J, Ma S, Tay T, Geiger-Schuller KR, Kirchgatterer PC, Verdine VK, Guo B, Arias-Garcia MA, Allen WE, Singh A, Kuksenko O, Abudayyeh OO, Gootenberg JS, Fu Z, Macrae RK, Buenrostro JD, Regev A, Zhang F. Cell. 2023 Jan 5;186(1):209-229.e26. doi: 10.1016/j.cell.2022.11.026. PubMed 36608654.
Backbone
  Vector backbone: pLX_TRC317
  Backbone manufacturer: Broad Institute Genetic Perturbation Platform
  Backbone size w/o insert (bp): 8264
  Vector type: Mammalian Expression, Lentiviral
  Selectable markers: Puromycin
Growth in bacteria
  Bacterial resistance: Ampicillin, 100 μg/mL
  Growth temperature: 37°C
  Growth strain: NEB Stable
  Copy number: High Copy
Gene/Insert
  Gene/Insert name: PES1
  Species: H. sapiens (human)
  Insert size (bp): 1451
  Entrez Gene: PES1 (a.k.a. PES)
  Promoter: EF1a
  Cloning method: Unknown
  Sequencing primers: 5′ GGGTGGAGACTGAAGTTAGGCCAG; 3′ CACATAGCGTAAAAGGAGCAACATAG
Terms and licenses: Academic/Nonprofit Terms; Industry Terms: Not Available to Industry
Depositor comments: NM_001282328,NM_001282327,XM_017028678,ENST00000402281,ENST00000405677 . The transcription factor ORF portion of this plasmid was synthesized by Genewiz. Please test multiple small colonies in case of plasmid recombination. To make this collection available in a timely manner, a portion of this collection was not fully sequenced by Addgene. If an Addgene verified full plasmid sequence is not available, please contact us prior to placing an order to request the full sequence.
How to cite: TFORF0162 was a gift from Feng Zhang (Addgene plasmid # 142471 ; http://n2t.net/addgene:142471 ; RRID:Addgene_142471)
