>Addgene plasmid #142471 | TFORF0162 | depositor partial sequence | sequence record 279551 | Insert
ACCGCCACCATGTGCTTCCTGTTTTCCACCTTCCCGCGGACTGGCAAGTGCCACGTGCAGACCATTCAGC
TGTGCCGCCGGCTCACTGTGGAGTTCATGCACTACATTATCGCTGCCCGTGCCCTGCGCAAGGTCTTCCT
GTCCATCAAAGGCATTTACTACCAGGCCGAGGTACTGGGGCAGCCCATCGTGTGGATCACTCCCTATGCC
TTCTCCCATGACCACCCGACAGACGTGGACTACAGGGTCATGGCCACCTTCACCGAGTTCTACACCACGC
TGCTGGGCTTTGTCAACTTCCGCCTTTACCAGTTGCTCAACCTCCACTATCCCCCGAAGCTCGAGGGTCA
GGCCCAAGCAGAGGCAAAGGCCGGTGAGGGCACCTACGCGTTGGACTCCGAGAGTTGTATGGAGAAACTG
GCAGCCCTCAGTGCCAGCCTGGCCCGCGTGGTGGTGCCTGCCACAGAGGAGGAGGCCGAGGTGGATGAGT
TTCCCACCGATGGGGAGATGTCAGCGCAGGAGGAAGACCGCAGGAAGGAGCTGGAGGCGCAGGAGAAGCA
CAAGAAGCTTTTTGAGGGCCTGAAGTTCTTCCTGAACCGAGAGGTGCCCCGTGAGGCCCTGGCCTTCATC
ATCAGGAGTTTTGGTGGGGAAGTGTCCTGGGACAAATCTTTGTGCATTGGGGCCACCTATGACGTCACAG
ACTCCCGCATCACCCATCAGATTGTCGACCGGCCTGGGCAGCAGACCTCAGTCATTGGCAGGTGCTACGT
GCAGCCCCAGTGGGTGTTTGACTCAGTGAACGCCAGGCTCCTTCTCCCCGTGGCAGAGTACTTCTCTGGG
GTGCAGCTGCCCCCACACCTTTCACCCTTTGTGACCGAGAAGGAAGGAGATTACGTTCCACCTGAGAAGC
TGAAGCTGCTGGCTCTGCAGCGGGGAGAGGACCCAGGAAACCTGAATGAGTCAGAAGAGGAGGAGGAAGA
GGACGACAACAACGAAGGTGATGGTGATGAAGAGGGAGAAAATGAGGAGGAGGAGGAAGATGCAGAGGCT
GGTTCAGAAAAGGAGGAAGAGGCCCGGCTGGCAGCCCTGGAAGAGCAGAGGATGGAGGGGAAGAAGCCCA
GGGTGATGGCAGGCACCTTGAAGCTGGAGGATAAGCAGCGGCTGGCCCAGGAGGAGGAGAGTGAGGCCAA
GCGCCTGGCCATTATGATGATGAAGAAGCGGGAGAAGTACCTGTACCAGAAGATCATGTTTGGCAAGAGG
CGAAAAATCCGAGAGGCCAACAAGCTGGCGGAGAAGCGGAAAGCCCACGATGAGGCGGTGAGGTCTGAGA
AGAAGGCCAAGAAGGCAAGGCCGGAGTAGTAATGAACTAGTCCGTAACTTGAAAGTATTTCGATTTCTTG
GCTTTATATATCTTGTGGAAAGGACGATCTTCTAATGTATAAACGATTAGG
