>Addgene plasmid #142471 | TFORF0162 | depositor partial sequence | sequence record 279552 | Barcode
TCTTCTAATGTATAAACGATTAGG
